Addgene plasmid #14979: pGL3-basic-hFX-promotor(1,3kb)
Depositing lab: Michael Ristow. Depositing organization: Friedrich-Schiller-Universitaet Jena.
Backbone
  Vector backbone: pGL3-basic
  Backbone manufacturer: Promega
  Backbone size w/o insert (bp): 4818
  Vector type: Luciferase
Growth in bacteria
  Bacterial resistance: Ampicillin, 100 μg/mL
  Growth temperature: 37°C
  Growth strain: DH5alpha
  Copy number: Unknown
Gene/Insert
  Gene/Insert name: human frataxin promoter fragment (alt name: frataxin)
  Species: H. sapiens (human)
  Insert size (bp): 1353
  Mutation: start codon for human frataxin gene has been mutated (ATG to AAG) to facilitate expression of reporter gene in vector; single XhoI site has been inserted after mutated start codon
  Entrez Gene: FXN (a.k.a. CyaY, FA, FARR, FRDA, X25)
  Cloning method: Restriction Enzyme; 5′ cloning site SacI (not destroyed); 3′ cloning site XhoI (not destroyed)
  Sequencing primers: 5′ RVprimer3
Terms and licenses: Academic/Nonprofit Terms; Industry Terms: Not Available to Industry
How to cite: pGL3-basic-hFX-promotor(1,3kb) was a gift from Michael Ristow (Addgene plasmid # 14979 ; http://n2t.net/addgene:14979 ; RRID:Addgene_14979)
