[The description below was written by a language model from this plasmid's Addgene catalogue record.]
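Description:
pGL3-basic-hFX-promotor(1,3kb) is a luciferase reporter plasmid built on the pGL3-basic backbone (4818 bp without insert), a promoterless and enhancerless vector in which a firefly luciferase coding sequence sits downstream of a multiple cloning site. Because the backbone supplies no eukaryotic promoter of its own, luciferase output after transfection depends on the regulatory DNA cloned upstream of the reporter. The plasmid is propagated in E. coli under ampicillin selection. The record does not state its copy number, and no feature table is provided, so the origin of replication and other backbone elements are not itemised here.

The insert is a 1353 bp fragment of the human frataxin (FXN) promoter region, cloned between the SacI and XhoI sites of the polylinker, both of which are retained. The fragment extends to the native frataxin start codon, which has been mutated from ATG to AAG so that translation does not initiate within the frataxin sequence and instead begins at the luciferase start codon downstream. A single XhoI site was introduced just after the mutated codon to serve as the 3′ cloning junction. In this arrangement the human FXN upstream sequence drives transcription of the reporter, so luciferase activity reflects frataxin promoter activity.

The construct suits promoter-activity assays in transfected mammalian cells, for example testing how particular conditions, factors or compounds affect transcription of FXN, the gene whose reduced expression underlies Friedreich ataxia. The record does not specify the experiments for which it was made.
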