>Addgene plasmid #14979 | pGL3-basic-hFX-promotor(1,3kb) | depositor partial sequence | sequence record 8196 | Author sequence
GAGCTCCCAGGCTCAAGTGATCCTCCCGCCTCAGCCTCCTGAGTAGCTGAGATCACAGGCATGCACTACC
ACACTCGGCTCACATTTGACATCCTCTAAAGCATATATAAAATGTGAAGAAAACTTTCACAATTTGCATC
CCTTTGTAATATGTAACAGAAATAAAATTCTCTTTTAAAATCTATCAACAATAGGCAAGGCACGGTGGCT
CACGCCTGTCGTCTCAGCACTTTGTGAGGCCCAGGCGGGCAGATCGTTTGAGCCTAGAAGTTCAAGACCA
CCCTGGGCAACATAGCGAAACCCCCTTTCTACAAAAAATACAAAAACTAGCTGGGTGTGGTGGTGCACAC
CTGTAGTCCCAGCTACTTGGAAGGCTGAAATGGGAAGACTGCTTGAGCCCGGGAGGGAGAAGTTGCAGTA
AGCCAGGACCACACCACTGCACTCCAGCCTGGGCAACAGAGTGAGACTCTGTCTCAAACAAACAAATAAA
TGAGGCGGGTGGATCACGAGGTCAGTAGATCGAGACCATCCTGGCTAACACGGTGAAACCCGTCTCTACT
AAAAAAAAAAAAAAATACAAAAAATTAGCCAGGCATGGTGGCGGGCGCCTGTAGTCCCAGTTACTCGGGA
GGCTGAGGCAGGAGAATGGCGTGAAACCGGGAGGCAGAGCTTGCAGTGAGCCGAGATCGCACCACTGCCC
TCCAGCCTGGGCGACAGAGCGAGACTCCGTCTCAATCAATCAATCAATCAATAAAATCTATTAACAATAT
TTATTGTGCACTTAACAGGAACATGCCCTGTCCAAAAAAAACTTTACAGGGCTTAACTCATTTTATCCTT
ACCACAATCCTATGAAGTAGGAACTTTTATAAAACGCATTTTATAAACAAGGCACAGAGAGGTTAATTAA
CTTGCCCTCTGGTCACACAGCTAGGAAGTGGGCAGAGTACAGATTTACACAAGGCATCCGTCTCCTGGCC
CCACATACCCAACTGCTGTAAACCCATACCGGCGGCCAAGCAGCCTCAATTTGTGCATGCACCCACTTCC
CAGCAAGACAGCAGCTCCCAAGTTCCTCCTGTTTAGAATTTTAGAAGCGGCGGGCCACCAGGCTGCAGTC
TCCCTTGGGTCAGGGGTCCTGGTTGCACTCCGTGCTTTGCACAAAGCAGGCTCTCCATTTTTGTTAAATG
CACGAATAGTGCTAAGCTGGGAAGTTCTTCCTGAGGTCTAACCTCTAGCTGCTCCCCCACAGAAGAGTGC
CTGCGGCCAGTGGCCACCAGGGGTCGCCGCAGCACCCAGCGCTGGAGGGCGGAGCGGGCGGCAGACCCGG
AGCAGCAAGTGGACTCTCTCGAG
