>Addgene plasmid #14979 | pGL3-basic-hFX-promotor(1,3kb) | addgene partial sequence | sequence record 21846 | RVprimer3 5'-CTAGCAAAATAGGCTGTCCC-3'
NCGGCGACTTTCTCTTCGATGGTACCGAGCTCCCAGGCTCAAGTGATCCTCCCGCCTCAGCCTCCTGAGT
AGCTGAGATCACAGGCATGCACTACCACACTCGGCTCACATTTGACATCCTCTAAAGCATATATAAAATG
TGAAGAAAACTTTCACAATTTGCATCCCTTTGTAATATGTAACAGAAATAAAATTCTCTTTTAAAATCTA
TCAACAATAGGCAAGGCACGGTGGCTCACGCCTGTCGTCTCAGCACTTTGTGAGGCCCAGGCGGGCAGAT
CGTTTGAGCCTAGAAGTTCAAGACCACCCTGGGCAACATAGCGAAACCCCCTTTCTACAAAAAATACAAA
AACTAGCTGGGTGTGGTGGTGCACACCTGTAGTCCCAGCTACTTGGAAGGCTGAAATGGGAAGACTGCTT
GAGCCCGGGAGGGGGAAGTTGCAGTAAGCCAGGACCACACCACTGCACTCCAGCCTGGGCAACAGAGTGA
GACTCTGTCTCAAACAAACAAATAAATGAGGCGGGTGGATCACGAGGTCAGTAGATCGAGACCATCCTGG
CTAACACGGTGAAACCCGTCTCTACTAAAAAAAAAAAAAATACAAAAAATTAGCCAGGCATGGTGGCGGG
CGCCTGTAGTCCCAGTTACTCGGGAGGCTGAGGCAGGAGAATGGCGTGAAACCGGGAGGCAGAGCTTGCA
GTGAGCCGAGATCGCACCACTGCCCTCCAGCCTGGGCGACGAGCGAGACTCCGTCTCNCCATTCATCNTC
AATAANGNTTAACATNTTATGGGCCTTACAGACTGCCTGTCAAAAANTTNCNGNTTANCTTTNCTTACAA
TCTTGAGTAGACTTTNAACCTTTAACAGCCAAAGTNN
